Addgene plasmid #39829: EKAR2G_design1_mTFP_175_Venus_157
Depositing lab: Olivier Pertz. Depositing organization: University of Basel. Publication: A Versatile Toolkit to Produce Sensitive FRET Biosensors to Visualize Signaling in Time and Space. Fritz RD, Letzelter M, Reimann A, Martin K, Fusco L, Ritsma L, Ponsioen B, Fluri E, Schulte-Merker S, van Rheenen J, Pertz O. Sci Signal. 2013 Jul 23;6(285):rs12. doi: 10.1126/scisignal.2004135. PubMed 23882122.
Backbone
  Vector backbone: pTriEx4
  Backbone manufacturer: Novagen
  Backbone size w/o insert (bp): 4900
  Total vector size (bp): 7050
  Vector type: Mammalian Expression, Bacterial Expression, Insect Expression
Growth in bacteria
  Bacterial resistance: Ampicillin, 100 μg/mL
  Growth temperature: 37°C
  Growth strain: Top10
  Copy number: High Copy
Gene/Insert
  Gene/Insert name: Erk activity reporter
  Species: Synthetic
  Insert size (bp): 2189
  Promoter: CMV
  Tag / fusion protein: His-Myc (N terminal on insert)
  Cloning method: Restriction Enzyme; 5′ cloning site PacI (not destroyed); 3′ cloning site XhoI (not destroyed)
  Sequencing primers: 5′ ctggttattgtgctgtctc; 3′ tcagtggtatttgtga
Resource information
  A portion of this plasmid was derived from a plasmid made by: Karel Svoboda, Janelia Farm Research Campus, Howard Hughes Medical Institute, Ashburn
Terms and licenses: Academic/Nonprofit Terms; Industry Terms: Not Available to Industry
Depositor comments: A genetically encoded fluorescent sensor of ERK activity. 2008. PNAS 205(49)
How to cite: EKAR2G_design1_mTFP_175_Venus_157 was a gift from Olivier Pertz (Addgene plasmid # 39829 ; http://n2t.net/addgene:39829 ; RRID:Addgene_39829)
