[The description below was written by a language model from this plasmid's Addgene catalogue record and the feature table of its GenBank file.]
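Description:
EKAR2G_design1_mTFP_175_Venus_157 is a genetically encoded FRET biosensor for ERK kinase activity, carried in the Novagen pTriEx4 backbone. That vector is catalogued for expression in mammalian, bacterial and insect cells. The plasmid is about 7 kb in total, is maintained at high copy in E. coli and is selected with ampicillin. The record lists CMV as the promoter driving the insert. Other backbone elements, such as the origin of replication and polyadenylation signal, are not described because the accompanying feature table covers only the 2,189 bp insert cloned between PacI and XhoI.

The insert is a synthetic single-chain "Erk activity reporter" that begins with an N-terminal 6xHis tag followed by a Myc epitope, which allow affinity purification and immunodetection. The construct name indicates an mTFP donor and a Venus acceptor, with the numbers 175 and 157 probably marking circular-permutation positions, although the record does not say so. The annotation is consistent with this. An EGFP-C primer site lies upstream of a segment that automated annotation labelled as the N-terminal mVenus BiFC fragment VN155(I152L). This is the pattern expected if the C-terminal part of Venus precedes its N-terminal part, so the label probably reflects sequence similarity rather than an actual split-fluorescent-protein design. The mTFP portion and the ERK-sensing module are not annotated.

The depositor notes that part of the plasmid derives from an earlier ERK sensor. The construct belongs to a toolkit of fluorophore variants built to optimise FRET biosensor sensitivity for imaging signalling dynamics in living cells.
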