LOCUS       Exported 2189 bp ds-DNA linear SYN 17-MAY-2021
DEFINITION  synthetic linear DNA
ACCESSION   .
VERSION     .
KEYWORDS    EKAR2G_design1_mTFP_175_Venus_157
SOURCE      synthetic DNA construct
  ORGANISM  synthetic DNA construct
REFERENCE   1 (bases 1 to 2189)
  AUTHORS   Fritz RD, Letzelter M, Reimann A, Martin K, Fusco L, Ritsma L,
            Ponsioen B, Fluri E, Schulte-Merker S, van Rheenen J, Pertz O
  TITLE     A Versatile Toolkit to Produce Sensitive FRET Biosensors to
            Visualize Signaling in Time and Space.
  JOURNAL   Sci Signal. 2013 Jul 23;6(285):rs12. doi: 10.1126/scisignal.2004135.
  PUBMED    23882122
REFERENCE   2 (bases 1 to 2189)
  AUTHORS   .
  TITLE     Direct Submission
  JOURNAL   Exported May 17, 2021 from SnapGene Server 1.1.58
            http://www.snapgene.com
FEATURES             Location/Qualifiers
     source          1..2189
                     /organism="synthetic DNA construct"
                     /mol_type="other DNA"
     CDS             9..26
                     /codon_start=1
                     /product="6xHis affinity tag"
                     /label=6xHis
                     /translation="HHHHHH"
     CDS             36..65
                     /codon_start=1
                     /product="Myc (human c-Myc proto-oncogene) epitope tag"
                     /label=Myc
                     /translation="EQKLISEEDL"
     primer_bind     1571..1592
                     /label=EGFP-C
                     /note="EGFP, forward primer"
     CDS             1650..2114
                     /codon_start=1
                     /product="improved N-terminal fragment of mVenus for use in
                     bimolecular fluorescence complementation (BiFC) (Kodama and
                     Hu, 2010)"
                     /label=VN155(I152L)
                     /translation="MVSKGEELFTGVVPILVELDGDVNGHKFSVSGEGEGDATYGKLTL
                     KLICTTGKLPVPWPTLVTTLGYGLMCFARYPDHMKQHDFFKSAMPEGYVQERTIFFKDD
                     GNYKTRAEVKFEGDTLVNRIELKGIDFKEDGNILGHKLEYNYNSHNVYITA"
     primer_bind     complement(1695..1716)
                     /label=EGFP-N
                     /note="EGFP, reverse primer"
     primer_bind     complement(1956..1975)
                     /label=EXFP-R
                     /note="For distinguishing EGFP variants, reverse primer"
ORIGIN
        1 ccatggcaca ccatcaccac caccacggga gcggggagca gaaactaata tcagaggagg
       61 atcttggctc aggttcagga tccggcggcc accaccgcgt tgacttcaag accatctaca
      121 gggccaagaa ggcggtgaag ctgcccgact atcactttgt ggaccaccgc atcgagatcc
      181 tgaaccacga caaggactac aacaaggtga ccgtttacga gagcgccgtg gcccgcaact
      241 ccaccgacgg catggacgag ctgtacaagg gtgctagcgg aggaatggtg agcaagggcg
      301 aggagaccac aatgggcgta atcaagcccg acatgaagat caagctgaag atggagggca
      361 acgtgaatgg ccacgccttc gtgatcgagg gcgagggcga gggcaagccc tacgacggca
      421 ccaacaccat caacctggag gtgaaggagg gagcccccct gcccttctcc tacgacattc
      481 tgaccaccgc gttcgcctac ggcaacaggg ccttcaccaa gtaccccgac gacatcccca
      541 actacttcaa gcagtccttc cccgagggct actcttggga gcgcaccatg accttcgagg
      601 acaagggcat cgtgaaggtg aagtccgaca tctccatgga ggaggactcc ttcatctacg
      661 agatacacct caagggcgag aacttccccc ccaacggccc cgtgatgcag aagaagacca
      721 ccggctggga cgcctccacc gagaggatgt acgtgcgcga cggcgtgctg aagggcgacg
      781 tcaagcacaa gctgctgctg gagggctccg gaatggcgga cgaggagaag ctgccgcccg
      841 gctgggagaa gcgcatgagc cgcagctcag gccgagtgta ctacttcaac cacatcacta
      901 acgccagcca gtgggagcgg cccagcggca acagcagcag tggtggcaaa aacgggcagg
      961 gggagcctgc caggaagctg cgcattctgc agtcgactag ggagcaaggg cttgtgcccg
     1021 ggtctagagg cggaggtggt ggaggaggtg gaggtggtgg aggtggaggt ggaggtggtg
     1081 gcggtggtgg aggaggagga gctagaggcg gaggtggtgg aggaggtgga ggtggtggag
     1141 gtggaggtgg aggtggtggc ggtggtggag gaggaggagc cagcggcgga ggtggtggag
     1201 gaggtggagg tggtggaggt ggaggtggag gtggtggcgg tggtggagga ggaggaaccg
     1261 gtgctgacca actgactgaa gagtggtcga cggtacagcg gaccgcgcct gacgtaccac
     1321 gtacaccagt aggaaaggca aagctttcat tccaattccc gcgggcgcgg gacatcgcgg
     1381 ccgcgatgca gaagaacggc atcaaggcca acttcaagat ccgccacaac atcgaggacg
     1441 gcggcgtgca gctcgccgac cactaccagc agaacacccc catcggcgac ggccccgtgc
     1501 tgctgcccga caaccactac ctgagctacc agtccgccct gagcaaagac cccaacgaga
     1561 agcgcgatca catggtcctg ctggagttcg tgaccgccgc cgggatcact ctcggcatgg
     1621 acgagctgta caagggtggc agcggtggca tggtgagcaa gggcgaggag ctgttcaccg
     1681 gggtggtgcc catcctggtc gagctggacg gcgacgtaaa cggccacaag ttcagcgtgt
     1741 ccggcgaggg cgagggcgat gccacctacg gcaagctgac cctgaagctg atctgcacca
     1801 ccggcaagct gcccgtgccc tggcccaccc tcgtgaccac cctgggctac ggcctgatgt
     1861 gcttcgcccg ctaccccgac cacatgaagc agcacgactt cttcaagtcc gccatgcccg
     1921 aaggctacgt ccaggagcgc accatcttct tcaaggacga cggcaactac aagacccgcg
     1981 ccgaggtgaa gttcgagggc gacaccctgg tgaaccgcat cgagctgaag ggcatcgact
     2041 tcaaggagga cggcaacatc ctggggcaca agctggagta caactacaac agccacaacg
     2101 tctatatcac cgccgacaag ggtaccgata tccttcaaaa aaaacttgaa gaacttgaac
     2161 ttgacgaatg agatatctaa tgactcgag
//
