>Addgene plasmid #39829 | EKAR2G_design1_mTFP_175_Venus_157 | addgene partial sequence | sequence record 54651 | pTriExUP 5'-GGTTATTGTGCTGTCTCATCA-3'
ATACGACTCACTATAGGGGAATTGTGAGCGGATAACAATTCCCCGGAGTTAATCCGGGACCTTTAATTCA
ACCCAACACAATATATTATAGTTAAATAAGAATTATTATCAAATCATTTGTATATTAATTAAAATACTAT
ACTGTAAATTACATTTTATTTACAATCAAAGGAGATATACCATGGCACACCATCACCACCACCACGGGAG
CGGGGAGCAGAAACTAATATCAGAGGAGGATCTTGGCTCAGGTTCAGGATCCGGCGGCCACCACCGCGTT
GACTTCAAGACCATCTACAGGGCCAAGAAGGCGGTGAAGCTGCCCGACTATCACTTTGTGGACCACCGCA
TCGAGATCCTGAACCACGACAAGGACTACAACAAGGTGACCGTTTACGAGAGCGCCGTGGCCCGCAACTC
CACCGACGGCATGGACGAGCTGTACAAGGGTGCTAGCGGAGGAATGGTGAGCAAGGGCGAGGAGACCACA
ATGGGCGTAATCAAGCCCGACATGAAGATCAAGCTGAAGATGGAGGGCAACGTGAATGGCCACGCCTTCG
TGATCGAGGGCGAGGGCGAGGGCAAGCCCTACGACGGCACCAACACCATCAACCTGGAGGTGAAGGAGGG
AGCCCCCCTGCCCTTCTCCTACGACATTCTGACCACCGCGTTCGCCTACGGCAACAGGGCCTTCACCAAG
TACCCCGACGACATCCCCAACTACTTCAAGCAGTCCTTCCCCGAGGGCTACTCTTGGGAGCGCACCATGA
CCTTCGAGGACAAGGGCATCGTGAAGGTGAAGTCCGACATCTCCATGGAGGAGGACTCCTTCATCTACGA
GATACACCTCAAGGGCGAGAACTTCCCCCCC
