>Addgene plasmid #39829 | EKAR2G_design1_mTFP_175_Venus_157 | addgene partial sequence | sequence record 54754 | pTriExDOWN 5'-TCGATCTCAGTGGTATTTGTG-3'
CCTTCTGATAGGCAGCCTGCACCTGAGGTTAATCACTTAGTGATGGTGATGGTGATGGTGGTGCTCGAGT
CATTAGATATCTCATTCGTCAAGTTCAAGTTCTTCAAGTTTTTTTTGAAGGATATCGGTACCCTTGTCGG
CGGTGATATAGACGTTGTGGCTGTTGTAGTTGTACTCCAGCTTGTGCCCCAGGATGTTGCCGTCCTCCTT
GAAGTCGATGCCCTTCAGCTCGATGCGGTTCACCAGGGTGTCGCCCTCGAACTTCACCTCGGCGCGGGTC
TTGTAGTTGCCGTCGTCCTTGAAGAAGATGGTGCGCTCCTGGACGTAGCCTTCGGGCATGGCGGACTTGA
AGAAGTCGTGCTGCTTCATGTGGTCGGGGTAGCGGGCGAAGCACATCAGGCCGTAGCCCAGGGTGGTCAC
GAGGGTGGGCCAGGGCACGGGCAGCTTGCCGGTGGTGCAGATCAGCTTCAGGGTCAGCTTGCCGTAGGTG
GCATCGCCCTCGCCCTCGCCGGACACGCTGAACTTGTGGCCGTTTACGTCGCCGTCCAGCTCGACCAGGA
TGGGCACCACCCCGGTGAACAGCTCCTCGCCCTTGCTCACCATGCCACCGCTGCCACCCTTGTACAGCTC
GTCCATGCCGAGAGTGATCCCGGCGGCGGTCACGAACTCCAGCAGGACCATGTGATCGCGCTTCTCGTTG
GGGTCTTTGCTCAGGGCGGACTGGTAGCTCAGGTAGTGGTTGTCGGGCAGCAGCACGGGGCCGTCGCCGA
TGGGGGTGTTCTGCTGGTAGTGGTCGGCGAGCTGCACGCCGCCGTC
