>Addgene plasmid #39829 | EKAR2G_design1_mTFP_175_Venus_157 | addgene partial sequence | sequence record 55399 | EGFP-N 5'-CGTCGCCGTCCAGCTCGACCAG-3'
ACCATGCCACCGCTGCCACCCTTGTACAGCTCGTCCATGCCGAGAGTGATCCCGGCGGCGGTCACGAACT
CCAGCAGGACCATGTGATCGCGCTTCTCGTTGGGGTCTTTGCTCAGGGCGGACTGGTAGCTCAGGTAGTG
GTTGTCGGGCAGCAGCACGGGGCCGTCGCCGATGGGGGTGTTCTGCTGGTAGTGGTCGGCGAGCTGCACG
CCGCCGTCCTCGATGTTGTGGCGGATCTTGAAGTTGGCCTTGATGCCGTTCTTCTGCATGGCGGCCGCGA
TGTCCCGCGCCCGCGGGAATTGGAATGAAAGCTTTGCCTTTCCTACTGGTGTACGTGGTACGTCAGGCGC
GGTCCGCTGTACCGTCGACCACTCTTCAGTCAGTTGGTCAGCACCGGTTCCTCCTCCTCCACCACCGCCA
CCACCTCCACCTCCACCTCCACCACCTCCACCTCCTCCACCACCTCCGCCGCTGGCTCCTCCTCCTCCAC
CACCGCCACCACCTCCACCTCCACCTCCACCACCTCCACCTCCTCCACCACCTCCGCCTCTAGCTCCTCC
TCCTCCACCACCGCCACCACCTCCACCTCCACCTCCACCACCTCCACCTCCTCCACCACCTCC
